Addgene plasmid #249158: pPD685 HBB_IVS2-EnAsCas12a-BFP
Purpose: Overexpression of EnAsCas12a-BFP with HBB IVS2 intron in 5' UTR with blasticidin resistance gene. Contains Cp36 recombination site.
Depositing lab: Michael Bassik. Depositing organization: Stanford University. Publication: Reduced Cas9 transgene silencing by incorporation of intron sequences. Arana S, Du PP, Vaughan-Jackson A, Enright N, Spees K, Valbuena R, Garcia CA, Nguyen T, Venida A, Seczynska M, Bintu L, Lehner PJ, Prolo LM, Bassik MC. Nat Commun. 2025 Nov 27;16(1):10656. doi: 10.1038/s41467-025-65669-0. PubMed 41309578.
Backbone
  Vector backbone: pPD008
  Vector type: Mammalian Expression, CRISPR ; Cp36 donor DNA
  Selectable markers: Blasticidin
Growth in bacteria
  Bacterial resistance: Ampicillin, 100 μg/mL
  Growth temperature: 30°C
  Growth strain: NEB Stable
  Copy number: High Copy
Gene/Insert
  Gene/Insert name: HBB_IVS2-EnAsCas12a-TagBFP
  Species: H. sapiens (human); Synthetic
  Mutation: HBB IVS2 intron
  Entrez Gene: HBB (a.k.a. CD113t-C, ECYT6, beta-globin)
  Promoter: EF1a
  Cloning method: Gibson Cloning
Terms and licenses: Academic/Nonprofit Terms; Industry Terms: Not Available to Industry
How to cite: pPD685 HBB_IVS2-EnAsCas12a-BFP was a gift from Michael Bassik (Addgene plasmid # 249158 ; http://n2t.net/addgene:249158 ; RRID:Addgene_249158)
