[The description below was written by a language model from this plasmid's Addgene catalogue record and pLannotate feature annotations shown in this document.]
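Description:
pPD685 HBB_IVS2-EnAsCas12a-BFP is a 12.3 kb mammalian expression and CRISPR plasmid built on the pPD008 backbone. It is designed as donor DNA for site-specific genomic integration through a Cp36 recombination site. The Cp36 site is stated in the catalogue entry but is not annotated in the feature table, so its position is not recorded. The plasmid is propagated in E. coli by a high-copy ColE1/pUC-type origin with ampicillin resistance (AmpR).

The main cassette uses the human EF-1α promoter to drive EnAsCas12a, an enhanced variant of the Acidaminococcus Cas12a (Cpf1) nuclease. The nuclease is followed in frame by a bipartite nucleoplasmin nuclear localization signal and TagBFP, so nuclease expression can be followed by blue fluorescence. Between the promoter and the coding sequence, in the 5' UTR, sits the second intron (IVS2) of human β-globin (HBB). The annotation tool detects it as two fragments matching a truncated β-globin intron, which is consistent with a longer version of the intron being present. An SV40 polyadenylation signal annotated on the opposite strand lies downstream of TagBFP.

This unit is bracketed by short 5' and 3' β-globin insulator elements plus T7 and rrnG transcription terminators, which presumably shield it from neighbouring transcription. A separate cassette places the blasticidin S deaminase gene under the human ubiquitin C promoter with a synthetic poly(A) signal, allowing blasticidin selection of mammalian cells.

The stated purpose is overexpression of EnAsCas12a-BFP. The associated study concerns reducing nuclease transgene silencing by incorporating intron sequences, which suggests this plasmid serves to establish cell lines with stable Cas12a expression.
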