Features (pLannotate 1.2.2; 21 found; start..end, strand, type, name):
    172..236     -  CDS            bla(M) (fragment): β-lactamase lacking the signal sequence; bla(M); allows cytosolic expression of β-lactamase
    500..1709    +  promoter       UbC promoter: human ubiquitin C promoter
   1713..2111    +  CDS            BSD: blasticidin S deaminase; Aspergillus terreus BSD; confers resistance to blasticidin
   2138..2186    +  polyA_signal   poly(A) signal: synthetic polyadenylation signal
   2452..3312    +  CDS            AmpR: β-lactamase; bla; confers resistance to ampicillin, carbenicillin, and related antibiotics
   3325..3461    +  terminator     rrnG terminator: transcription terminator from the E. coli ribosomal RNA rrnG operon (Albrechtsen et al., 1991)
   3613..3684    +  misc_feature   5' β-globin insulator: insulator upstream of the human β-globin locus (Farrell et al., 2002)
   3689..3735    -  terminator     T7 terminator: transcription terminator for bacteriophage T7 RNA polymerase
   3753..3801    -  polyA_signal   poly(A) signal: synthetic polyadenylation signal
   3942..5120    +  promoter       EF-1α promoter: strong constitutive promoter for human elongation factor EF-1α
   5212..5300    +  intron         β-globin intron (fragment): internally truncated intron from human β-globin
   5670..6061    +  intron         β-globin intron (fragment): internally truncated intron from human β-globin
   6159..10076   +  CDS            AsCpf1: CRISPR-associated protein from Acidaminococcus sp. BV3L6 (Zetsche et al., 2015)
  10077..10124   +  CDS            nucleoplasmin NLS: bipartite nuclear localization signal from nucleoplasmin
  10140..10837   +  CDS            TagBFP (fragment): monomeric blue fluorescent protein mammalian codon-optimized
  10890..11011   -  polyA_signal   SV40 poly(A) signal: SV40 polyadenylation signal
  11034..11103   -  CDS            large T antigen (fragment): large T antigen from SV40 (simian virus 40)
  11126..11172   +  terminator     T7 terminator: transcription terminator for bacteriophage T7 RNA polymerase
  11202..11338   +  terminator     rrnG terminator: transcription terminator from the E. coli ribosomal RNA rrnG operon (Albrechtsen et al., 1991)
  11383..11454   +  misc_feature   3' β-globin insulator: insulator downstream of the human β-globin locus (Farrell et al., 2002)
  11680..12268   -  rep_origin     ori: high-copy-number ColE1/pMB1/pBR322/pUC origin of replication
>Addgene plasmid #249158 | pPD685 HBB_IVS2-EnAsCas12a-BFP | addgene full sequence | sequence record 496436 | Addgene NGS Result
GAAGATCCTTTGATCTTTTCTACGGGGTCTGACGCTCAGTGGAACGAAAACTCACGTTAAGGGATTTTGG
TCATGAGATTATCAAAAAGGATCTTCACCTAGATCCTTTTAAATTAAAAATGAAGTTTTAAATCAATCTA
AAGTATATATGAGTAAACTTGGTCTGACAGTTACCAATGCTTAATCAGTGAGGCACCTATCTCAGCGATC
TGTCTATTTCGTTCATCCATAGTTGCATTTAAATTTCCGAACTCTCCAAGGCCCTCGTCGGAAAATCTTC
AAACCTTTCGTCCGATCCATCTTGCAGGCTACCTCTCGAACGAACTATCGCAAGTCTCTTGGCCGGCCTT
GCGCCTTGGCTATTGCTTGGCAGCGCCTATCGCCAGGTATTACTCCAATCCCGAATATCCGAGATCGGGA
TCACCCGAGAGAAGTTCAACCTACATCCTCAATCCCGATCTATCCGAGATCCGAGGAATATCGAAATCGG
GGCGCGCCTGGCCTCCGCGCCGGGTTTTGGCGCCTCCCGCGGGCGCCCCCCTCGTCACGGCGAGCGCTGC
CACGTCAGACGAAGGGCGCAGGAGCGTCCTGATCCTTCCGCCCGGACGCTCAGGACAGCGGCCCGCTGCT
CATAAGACTCGGCCTTAGAACCCCAGTATCAGCAGAAGGACATTTTAGGACGGGACTTGGGTGACTCTAG
GGCACTGGTTTTCTTTCCAGAGAGCGGAACAGGCGAGGAAAAGTAGTCCCTTCTCGGCGATTCTGCGGAG
GGATCTCCGTGGGGCGGTGAACGCCGATGATTATATAAGGACGCGCCGGGTGTGGCACAGCTAGTTCCGT
CGCAGCCGGGATTTGGGTCGCGGTTCTTGTTTGTGGATCGCTGTGATCGTCACTTGGTGAGTAGCGGGCT
GCTGGGCTGGCCGGGGCTTTCGTGGCCGCCGGGCCGCTCGGTGGGACGGAAGCGTGTGGAGAGACCGCCA
AGGGCTGTAGTCTGGGTCCGCGAGCAAGGTTGCCCTGAACTGGGGGTTGGGGGGAGCGCAGCAAAATGGC
GGCTGTTCCCGAGTCTTGAATGGAAGACGCTTGTGAGGCGGGCTGTGAGGTCGTTGAAACAAGGTGGGGG
GCATGGTGGGCGGCAAGAACCCAAGGTCTTGAGCCCTTCGCTAATGCGGGAAAGCTCTTATTCGGGTGAG
ATGGGCTGGGCACCATCTGGGGACCCTGACGTGAAGTTTGTCACTGACTGGAGAACTCGGTTTGTCGTCT
GTTGCGGGGGCGGCAGTTATGGCGGTGCCGTTGGGCAGTGCACCCGTACCTTTGGGAGCGCGCGCCCTCG
TCGTGTCGTGACGTCACCCGTTCTGTTGGCTTATAATGCAGGGTGGGGCCACCTGCCGGTAGGTGTGCGG
TAGGCTTTTCTCCGTCGCAGGACGCAGGGTTCGGGCCTAGGGTAGGCTCTCCTGAATCGACAGGCGCCGG
ACCTCTGGTGAGGGGAGGGATAAGTGAGGCGTCAGTTTCTTTGGTCGGTTTTATGTACCTATCTTCTTAA
GTAGCTGAAGCTCCGGTTTTGAACTATGCGCTCGGGGTTGGCGAGTGTGTTTTGTGAAGTTTTTTAGGCA
CCTTTTGAAATGTAATCATTTGGGTCAATATGTAATTTTCAGTGTTAGACTTGTAAATTGTCCGCTAAAT
TCTGGCCGTTTTTGGCTTTTTTGTTAGACAACATGGCCAAGCCTTTGTCTCAAGAAGAATCCACCCTCAT
TGAAAGAGCAACGGCTACAATCAACAGCATCCCCATCTCTGAAGACTACAGCGTCGCCAGCGCAGCTCTC
TCTAGCGACGGCCGCATCTTCACTGGTGTCAATGTATATCATTTTACTGGGGGACCTTGTGCAGAACTCG
TGGTGCTGGGCACTGCTGCTGCTGCGGCAGCTGGCAACCTGACTTGTATCGTCGCGATCGGAAATGAGAA
CAGGGGCATCTTGAGCCCCTGCGGACGGTGCCGACAGGTGCTTCTCGATCTGCATCCTGGGATCAAAGCC
ATAGTGAAGGACAGTGATGGACAGCCGACGGCAGTTGGGATTCGTGAATTGCTGCCCTCTGGTTATGTGT
GGGAGGGCTAAGCTAGTATGTAAGCCTAGTCTTAGATAATAAAATCGCTATCCATCGAAGATGGATGTGT
GTTGGTTTTTTGTGTGTGTAACGCTAGGCGCGCCTGGTGTACCGAGAACGATCCTCTCAGTGCGAGTCTC
GACGATCCATATCGTTGCTTGGCAGTCAGCCAGTCGGAATCCAGCTTGGGACCCAGGAAGTCCAATCGTC
AGATATTGTACTCAAGCCTGGTCACGGCAGCGTACCGATCTGTTTAAACCTAGATATTGATAGTCTGATC
GGTCAACGTATAATCGAGTCCTAGCTTTTGCAAACATCTATCAAGAGACAGGATCAGCAGGAGGCTTTCG
CATGAGTATTCAACATTTCCGTGTCGCCCTTATTCCCTTTTTTGCGGCATTTTGCCTTCCTGTTTTTGCT
CACCCAGAAACGCTGGTGAAAGTAAAAGATGCTGAAGATCAGTTGGGTGCGCGAGTGGGTTACATCGAAC
TGGATCTCAACAGCGGTAAGATCCTTGAGAGTTTTCGCCCCGAAGAACGCTTTCCAATGATGAGCACTTT
TAAAGTTCTGCTATGTGGCGCGGTATTATCCCGTATTGACGCCGGGCAAGAGCAACTCGGTCGCCGCATA
CACTATTCTCAGAATGACTTGGTTGAGTATTCACCAGTCACAGAAAAGCATCTTACGGATGGCATGACAG
TAAGAGAATTATGCAGTGCTGCCATAACCATGAGTGATAACACTGCGGCCAACTTACTTCTGACAACGAT
TGGAGGACCGAAGGAGCTAACCGCTTTTTTGCACAACATGGGGGATCATGTAACTCGCCTTGATCGTTGG
GAACCGGAGCTGAATGAAGCCATACCAAACGACGAGCGTGACACCACGATGCCTGTAGCAATGGCAACAA
CCTTGCGTAAACTATTAACTGGCGAACTACTTACTCTAGCTTCCCGGCAACAGTTGATAGACTGGATGGA
GGCGGATAAAGTTGCAGGACCACTTCTGCGCTCGGCCCTTCCGGCTGGCTGGTTTATTGCTGATAAATCT
GGAGCCGGTGAGCGTGGGTCTCGCGGTATCATTGCAGCACTGGGGCCAGATGGTAAGCCCTCCCGTATCG
TAGTTATCTACACGACGGGGAGTCAGGCAACTATGGATGAACGAAATAGACAGATCGCTGAGATAGGTGC
CTCACTGATTAAGCATTGGTAACCGATTCTAGGTGCATTGGCGCAGAAAAAAATGCCTGATGCGACGCTG
CGCGTCTTATACTCCCACATATGCCAGATTCAGCAACGGATACGGCTTCCCCAACTTGCCCACTTCCATA
CGTGTCCTCCTTACCAGAAATTTATCCTTAAGATCCCGAATCGTTTAAACTCGACTCTGGCTCTATCGAA
TCTCCGTCGTTTCGAGCTTACGCGAACAGCCGTGGCGCTCATTTGCTCGTCGGGCATCGAATCTCGTCAG
CTATCGTCAGCTTACCTTTTTGGCAGCGATCGCGGCTCCCGACATCTTGGACCATTAGCTCCACAGGTAT
CTTCTTCCCTCTAGTGGTCATAACAGCAGCTTCAGCTACCTCTCAATTCAAAAAACCCCTCAAGACCCGT
TTAGAGGCCCCAAGGGGTTATGCTATCAATCGTTGCGTTACACACACAAAAAACCAACACACATCCATCT
TCGATGGATAGCGATTTTATTATCTAACTGCTGATCGAGTGTAGCCCTTAACCGCTTTTGAATGTCCGTC
TTAGTTAATCCCTAATTGAACGCTCCAAAAGGTGACTTCCAATAGGGATTTATTCCTTTTAAAATTAACG
GCATAATCGTAGATCTCGTGAGGCTCCGGTGCCCGTCAGTGGGCAGAGCGCACATCGCCCACAGTCCCCG
AGAAGTTGGGGGGAGGGGTCGGCAATTGAACCGGTGCCTAGAGAAGGTGGCGCGGGGTAAACTGGGAAAG
TGATGTCGTGTACTGGCTCCGCCTTTTTCCCGAGGGTGGGGGAGAACCGTATATAAGTGCACTAGTCGCC
GTGAACGTTCTTTTTCGCAACGGGTTTGCCGCCAGAACACAGGTAAGTGCCGTGTGTGGTTCCCGCGGGC
CTGGCCTCTTTACGGGTTATGGCCCTTGCGTGCCTTGAATTACTTCCACCTGGCTGCAGTACGTGATTCT
TGATCCCGAGCTTCGGGTTGGAAGTGGGTGGGAGAGTTCGTGGCCTTGCGCTTAAGGAGCCCCTTCGCCT
CGTGCTTGAGTTGTGGCCTGGCCTGGGCGCTGGGGCCGCCGCGTGCGAATCTGGTGGCACCTTCGCGCCT
GTCTCGCTGCTTTCGATAAGTCTCTAGCCATTTAAAATTTTTGATGACCTGCTGCGACGCTTTTTTTCTG
GCAAGATAGTCTTGTAAATGCGGGCCAAGATCAGCACACTGGTATTTCGGTTTTTGGGGCCGCGGGCGGC
GACGGGGCCCGTGCGTCCCAGCGCACATGTTCGGCGAGGCGGGGCCTGCGAGCGCGGCCACCGAGAATCG
GACGGGGGTAGTCTCAAGCTGCCCGGCCTGCTCTGGTGCCTGGCCTCGCGCCGCCGTGTATCGCCCCGCC
CTGGGCGGCAAGGCTGGCCCGGTCGGCACCAGTTGCGTGAGCGGAAAGATGGCCGCTTCCCGGCCCTGCT
GCAGGGAGCACAAAATGGAGGACGCGGCGCTCGGGAGAGCGGGCGGGTGAGTCACCCACACAAAGGAAAA
GGGCCTTTCCGTCCTCAGCCGTCGCTTCATGTGACTCCACGGAGTACCGGGCGCCGTCCAGGCACCTCGA
TTAGTTCTCCAGCTTTTGGAGTACGTCGTCTTTAGGTTGGGGGGAGGGGTTTTATGCGATGGAGTTTCCC
CACACTGAGTGGGTGGAGACTGAAGTTAGGCCAGCTTGGCACTTGATGTAATTCTCCTTGGAATTTGCCC
TTTTTGAGTTTGGATCTTGGTTCATTCTCAAGCCTCAGACAGTGGTTCAAAGTTTTTTTCTTCCATTTCA
GGTGTCGTGAAAACTACCCCTAAAAGCCAAAAGATCTTTGTCGATCCTACCATCCACTCGACACACCCGC
CAGCGGCCGCTGCCAAGCTTGCTAGGAATTCGTGAGTCTATGGGACGCTTGATGTTTTCTTTCCCCTTCT
TTTCTATGGTTAAGTTCATGTCATAGGAAGGGGATAAGTAACAGGGTACAGTTTAGAATGGGAAACAGAC
GAATGATTGCATCAGTGTGGAAGTCTCAGGATCGTTTTAGTTTCTTTTATTTGCTGTTCATAACAATTGT
TTTCTTTTGTTTAATTCTTGCTTTCTTTTTTTTTCTTCTCCGCAATTTTTACTATTATACTTAATGCCTT
AACATTGTGTATAACAAAAGGAAATATCTCTGAGATACATTAAGTAACTTAAAAAAAAACTTTACACAGT
CTGCCTAGTACATTACTATTTGGAATATATGTGTGCTTATTTGCATATTCATAATCTCCCTACTTTATTT
TCTTTTATTTTTAATTGATACATAATCATTATACATATTTATGGGTTAAAGTGTAATGTTTTAATATGTG
TACACATATTGACCAAATCAGGGTAATTTTGCATTTGTAATTTTAAAAAATGCTTTCTTCTTTTAATATA
CTTTTTTGTTTATCTTATTTCTAATACTTTCCCTAATCTCTTTCTTTCAGGGCAATAATGATACAATGTA
TCATGCCTCTTTGCACCATTCTAAAGAATAACAGTGATAATTTCTGGGTTAAGGCAATAGCAATATCTCT
GCATATAAATATTTCTGCATATAAATTGTAACTGATGTAAGAGGTTTCATATTGCTAATAGCAGCTACAA
TCCAGCTACCATTCTGCTTTTATTTTATGGTTGGGATAAGGCTGGATTATTCTGAGTCCAAGCTAGGCCC
TTTTGCTAATCATGTTCATACCTCTTATCTTCCTCCCACAGCGCGTCTGCAGGATATCAAGCTTGCGGTA
CCGCGGGCCCGGCCACCATGGCCCCAAAGAAGAAGCGGAAGGTCGGTATCCACGGAGTCCCAGCAGCCAC
ACAGTTCGAGGGCTTTACCAACCTGTATCAGGTGAGCAAGACACTGCGGTTTGAGCTGATCCCACAGGGC
AAGACCCTGAAGCACATCCAGGAGCAGGGCTTCATCGAGGAGGACAAGGCCCGCAATGATCACTACAAGG
AGCTGAAGCCCATCATCGATCGGATCTACAAGACCTATGCCGACCAGTGCCTGCAGCTGGTGCAGCTGGA
TTGGGAGAACCTGAGCGCCGCCATCGACTCCTATAGAAAGGAGAAAACCGAGGAGACAAGGAACGCCCTG
ATCGAGGAGCAGGCCACATATCGCAATGCCATCCACGACTACTTCATCGGCCGGACAGACAACCTGACCG
ATGCCATCAATAAGAGACACGCCGAGATCTACAAGGGCCTGTTCAAGGCCGAGCTGTTTAATGGCAAGGT
GCTGAAGCAGCTGGGCACCGTGACCACAACCGAGCACGAGAACGCCCTGCTGCGGAGCTTCGACAAGTTT
ACAACCTACTTCTCCGGCTTTTATCGGAACAGGAAGAACGTGTTCAGCGCCGAGGATATCAGCACAGCCA
TCCCACACCGCATCGTGCAGGACAACTTCCCCAAGTTTAAGGAGAATTGTCACATCTTCACACGCCTGAT
CACCGCCGTGCCCAGCCTGCGGGAGCACTTTGAGAACGTGAAGAAGGCCATCGGCATCTTCGTGAGCACC
TCCATCGAGGAGGTGTTTTCCTTCCCTTTTTATAACCAGCTGCTGACACAGACCCAGATCGACCTGTATA
ACCAGCTGCTGGGAGGAATCTCTCGGGAGGCAGGCACCGAGAAGATCAAGGGCCTGAACGAGGTGCTGAA
TCTGGCCATCCAGAAGAATGATGAGACAGCCCACATCATCGCCTCCCTGCCACACAGATTCATCCCCCTG
TTTAAGCAGATCCTGTCCGATAGGAACACCCTGTCTTTCATCCTGGAGGAGTTTAAGAGCGACGAGGAAG
TGATCCAGTCCTTCTGCAAGTACAAGACACTGCTGAGAAACGAGAACGTGCTGGAGACAGCCGAGGCCCT
GTTTAACGAGCTGAACAGCATCGACCTGACACACATCTTCATCAGCCACAAGAAGCTGGAGACAATCAGC
AGCGCCCTGTGCGACCACTGGGATACACTGAGGAATGCCCTGTATGAGCGGAGAATCTCCGAGCTGACAG
GCAAGATCACCAAGTCTGCCAAGGAGAAGGTGCAGCGCAGCCTGAAGCACGAGGATATCAACCTGCAGGA
GATCATCTCTGCCGCAGGCAAGGAGCTGAGCGAGGCCTTCAAGCAGAAAACCAGCGAGATCCTGTCCCAC
GCACACGCCGCCCTGGATCAGCCACTGCCTACAACCCTGAAGAAGCAGGAGGAGAAGGAGATCCTGAAGT
CTCAGCTGGACAGCCTGCTGGGCCTGTACCACCTGCTGGACTGGTTTGCCGTGGATGAGTCCAACGAGGT
GGACCCCGAGTTCTCTGCCCGGCTGACCGGCATCAAGCTGGAGATGGAGCCTTCTCTGAGCTTCTACAAC
AAGGCCAGAAATTATGCCACCAAGAAGCCCTACTCCGTGGAGAAGTTCAAGCTGAACTTTCAGATGCCTA
CACTGGCCCGCGGCTGGGACGTGAATCGGGAGAAGAACAATGGCGCCATCCTGTTTGTGAAGAACGGCCT
GTACTATCTGGGCATCATGCCAAAGCAGAAGGGCAGGTATAAGGCCCTGAGCTTCGAGCCCACAGAGAAA
ACCAGCGAGGGCTTTGATAAGATGTACTATGACTACTTCCCTGATGCCGCCAAGATGATCCCAAAGTGCA
GCACCCAGCTGAAGGCCGTGACAGCCCACTTTCAGACCCACACAACCCCCATCCTGCTGTCCAACAATTT
CATCGAGCCTCTGGAGATCACAAAGGAGATCTACGACCTGAACAATCCTGAGAAGGAGCCAAAGAAGTTT
CAGACAGCCTACGCCAAGAAAACCGGCGACCAGAAGGGCTACAGAGAGGCCCTGTGCAAGTGGATCGACT
TCACAAGGGATTTTCTGTCCAAGTATACCAAGACAACCTCTATCGATCTGTCTAGCCTGCGGCCATCCTC
TCAGTATAAGGACCTGGGCGAGTACTATGCCGAGCTGAATCCCCTGCTGTACCACATCAGCTTCCAGAGA
ATCGCCGAGAAGGAGATCATGGATGCCGTGGAGACAGGCAAGCTGTACCTGTTCCAGATCTATAACAAGG
ACTTTGCCAAGGGCCACCACGGCAAGCCTAATCTGCACACACTGTATTGGACCGGCCTGTTTTCTCCAGA
GAACCTGGCCAAGACAAGCATCAAGCTGAATGGCCAGGCCGAGCTGTTCTACCGCCCTAAGTCCAGGATG
AAGAGGATGGCACACCGGCTGGGAGAGAAGATGCTGAACAAGAAGCTGAAGGATCAGAAAACCCCAATCC
CCGACACCCTGTACCAGGAGCTGTACGACTATGTGAATCACAGACTGTCCCACGACCTGTCTGATGAGGC
CAGGGCCCTGCTGCCCAACGTGATCACCAAGGAGGTGTCTCACGAGATCATCAAGGATAGGCGCTTTACC
AGCGACAAGTTCTTTTTCCACGTGCCTATCACACTGAACTATCAGGCCGCCAATTCCCCATCTAAGTTCA
ACCAGAGGGTGAATGCCTACCTGAAGGAGCACCCCGAGACACCTATCATCGGCATCGATCGGGGCGAGAG
AAACCTGATCTATATCACAGTGATCGACTCCACCGGCAAGATCCTGGAGCAGCGGAGCCTGAACACCATC
CAGCAGTTTGATTACCAGAAGAAGCTGGACAACAGGGAGAAGGAGAGGGTGGCAGCAAGGCAGGCCTGGT
CTGTGGTGGGCACAATCAAGGATCTGAAGCAGGGCTATCTGAGCCAGGTCATCCACGAGATCGTGGACCT
GATGATCCACTACCAGGCCGTGGTGGTGCTGGAGAACCTGAATTTCGGCTTTAAGAGCAAGAGGACCGGC
ATCGCCGAGAAGGCCGTGTACCAGCAGTTCGAGAAGATGCTGATCGATAAGCTGAATTGCCTGGTGCTGA
AGGACTATCCAGCAGAGAAAGTGGGAGGCGTGCTGAACCCATACCAGCTGACAGACCAGTTCACCTCCTT
TGCCAAGATGGGCACCCAGTCTGGCTTCCTGTTTTACGTGCCTGCCCCATATACATCTAAGATCGATCCC
CTGACCGGCTTCGTGGACCCCTTCGTGTGGAAAACCATCAAGAATCACGAGAGCCGCAAGCACTTCCTGG
AGGGCTTCGACTTTCTGCACTACGACGTGAAAACCGGCGACTTCATCCTGCACTTTAAGATGAACAGAAA
TCTGTCCTTCCAGAGGGGCCTGCCCGGCTTTATGCCTGCATGGGATATCGTGTTCGAGAAGAACGAGACA
CAGTTTGACGCCAAGGGCACCCCTTTCATCGCCGGCAAGAGAATCGTGCCAGTGATCGAGAATCACAGAT
TCACCGGCAGATACCGGGACCTGTATCCTGCCAACGAGCTGATCGCCCTGCTGGAGGAGAAGGGCATCGT
GTTCAGGGATGGCTCCAACATCCTGCCAAAGCTGCTGGAGAATGACGATTCTCACGCCATCGACACCATG
GTGGCCCTGATCCGCAGCGTGCTGCAGATGCGGAACTCCAATGCCGCCACAGGCGAGGACTATATCAACA
GCCCCGTGCGCGATCTGAATGGCGTGTGCTTCGACTCCCGGTTTCAGAACCCAGAGTGGCCCATGGACGC
CGATGCCAATGGCGCCTACCACATCGCCCTGAAGGGCCAGCTGCTGCTGAATCACCTGAAGGAGAGCAAG
GATCTGAAGCTGCAGAACGGCATCTCCAATCAGGACTGGCTGGCCTACATCCAGGAGCTGCGCAACAAAA
GGCCGGCGGCCACGAAAAAGGCCGGCCAGGCAAAAAAGAAAAAGGGCAGCAGCGGATCCAGCGAGCTGAT
TAAGGAGAACATGCACATGAAGCTGTACATGGAGGGCACCGTGGACAACCATCACTTCAAGTGCACATCC
GAGGGCGAAGGCAAGCCCTACGAGGGCACCCAGACCATGAGAATCAAGGTGGTCGAGGGCGGCCCTCTCC
CCTTCGCCTTCGACATCCTGGCTACTAGCTTCCTCTACGGCAGCAAGACCTTCATCAACCACACCCAGGG
CATCCCCGACTTCTTCAAGCAGTCCTTCCCTGAGGGCTTCACATGGGAGAGAGTCACCACATACGAAGAC
GGGGGCGTGCTGACCGCTACCCAGGACACCAGCCTCCAGGACGGCTGCCTCATCTACAACGTCAAGATCA
GAGGGGTGAACTTCACATCCAACGGCCCTGTGATGCAGAAGAAAACACTCGGCTGGGAGGCCTTCACCGA
GACGCTGTACCCCGCTGACGGCGGCCTGGAAGGCAGAAACGACATGGCCCTGAAGCTCGTGGGCGGGAGC
CATCTGATCGCAAACATCAAGACCACATATAGATCCAAGAAACCCGCTAAGAACCTCAAGATGCCTGGCG
TCTACTATGTGGACTACAGACTGGAAAGAATCAAGGAGGCCAACAACGAGACCTACGTCGAGCAGCACGA
GGTGGCAGTGGCCAGATACTGCGACCTCCCTAGCAAACTGGGGCACAAGCTTAATTAGTAACTAGCTTGA
CTGACTGAGATACAGCGTACCTTCAGCTCACAGACATGATAAGATACATTGATGAGTTTGGACAAACCAC
AACTAGAATGCAGTGAAAAAAATGCTTTATTTGTGAAATTTGTGATGCTATTGCTTTATTTGTAACCATT
ATAAGCTGCAATAAACAAGTTAACAACAACAATTGCATTCATTTTATGTTTCAGGTTCAGGGGGAGGTGT
GGGAGGTTTTTTAAAGCAAGTAAAACCTCTACAAATGTGGTATTGGCCCATCTCTATCGGTATCGTAGCA
TAACCCCTTGGGGCCTCTAAACGGGTCTTGAGGGGTTTTTTGTGCCCCTCGGGCCGGATTGCTATCTACC
GGCATTGGCGCAGAAAAAAATGCCTGATGCGACGCTGCGCGTCTTATACTCCCACATATGCCAGATTCAG
CAACGGATACGGCTTCCCCAACTTGCCCACTTCCATACGTGTCCTCCTTACCAGAAATTTATCCTTAAGG
TCGTCAGCTATCCTGCAGGCGATCTCTCGATTTCGATCAAGACATTCCTTTAATGGTCTTTTCTGGACAC
CACTAGGGGTCAGAAGTAGTTCATCAAACTTTCTTCCCTCCCTAATCTCATTGGTTACCTTGGGCTATCG
AAACTTAATTAACCAGTCAAGTCAGCTACTTGGCGAGATCGACTTGTCTGGGTTTCGACTACGCTCAGAA
TTGCGTCAGTCAAGTTCGATCTGGTCCTTGCTATTGCACCCGTTCTCCGATTACGAGTTTCATTTAAATC
ATGTGAGCAAAAGGCCAGCAAAAGGCCAGGAACCGTAAAAAGGCCGCGTTGCTGGCGTTTTTCCATAGGC
TCCGCCCCCCTGACGAGCATCACAAAAATCGACGCTCAAGTCAGAGGTGGCGAAACCCGACAGGACTATA
AAGATACCAGGCGTTTCCCCCTGGAAGCTCCCTCGTGCGCTCTCCTGTTCCGACCCTGCCGCTTACCGGA
TACCTGTCCGCCTTTCTCCCTTCGGGAAGCGTGGCGCTTTCTCATAGCTCACGCTGTAGGTATCTCAGTT
CGGTGTAGGTCGTTCGCTCCAAGCTGGGCTGTGTGCACGAACCCCCCGTTCAGCCCGACCGCTGCGCCTT
ATCCGGTAACTATCGTCTTGAGTCCAACCCGGTAAGACACGACTTATCGCCACTGGCAGCAGCCACTGGT
AACAGGATTAGCAGAGCGAGGTATGTAGGCGGTGCTACAGAGTTCTTGAAGTGGTGGCCTAACTACGGCT
ACACTAGAAGAACAGTATTTGGTATCTGCGCTCTGCTGAAGCCAGTTACCTTCGGAAAAAGAGTTGGTAG
CTCTTGATCCGGCAAACAAACCACCGCTGGTAGCGGTGGTTTTTTTGTTTGCAAGCAGCAGATTACGCGC
AGAAAAAAAGGATCTCAA
