>Addgene plasmid #249158 | pPD685 HBB_IVS2-EnAsCas12a-BFP | depositor partial sequence | sequence record 491847 | HBB IVS2 intron
GTGAGTCTATGGGACGCTTGATGTTTTCTTTCCCCTTCTTTTCTATGGTTAAGTTCATGTCATAGGAAGG
GGATAAGTAACAGGGTACAGTTTAGAATGGGAAACAGACGAATGATTGCATCAGTGTGGAAGTCTCAGGA
TCGTTTTAGTTTCTTTTATTTGCTGTTCATAACAATTGTTTTCTTTTGTTTAATTCTTGCTTTCTTTTTT
TTTCTTCTCCGCAATTTTTACTATTATACTTAATGCCTTAACATTGTGTATAACAAAAGGAAATATCTCT
GAGATACATTAAGTAACTTAAAAAAAAACTTTACACAGTCTGCCTAGTACATTACTATTTGGAATATATG
TGTGCTTATTTGCATATTCATAATCTCCCTACTTTATTTTCTTTTATTTTTAATTGATACATAATCATTA
TACATATTTATGGGTTAAAGTGTAATGTTTTAATATGTGTACACATATTGACCAAATCAGGGTAATTTTG
CATTTGTAATTTTAAAAAATGCTTTCTTCTTTTAATATACTTTTTTGTTTATCTTATTTCTAATACTTTC
CCTAATCTCTTTCTTTCAGGGCAATAATGATACAATGTATCATGCCTCTTTGCACCATTCTAAAGAATAA
CAGTGATAATTTCTGGGTTAAGGCAATAGCAATATCTCTGCATATAAATATTTCTGCATATAAATTGTAA
CTGATGTAAGAGGTTTCATATTGCTAATAGCAGCTACAATCCAGCTACCATTCTGCTTTTATTTTATGGT
TGGGATAAGGCTGGATTATTCTGAGTCCAAGCTAGGCCCTTTTGCTAATCATGTTCATACCTCTTATCTT
CCTCCCACAG
